>Addgene plasmid #51340 | 2NVR | depositor partial sequence | sequence record 78242 | Insert sequence
CGGGCTCAGTCTTCCCCAGCCGCACCTGCCTCACTGTCAGCCCCAGAGCCTGCCAGCCAGGCCCGAGTCC
TCTCCAGCTCAGAGACCCCTGCCAGGACCCTGCCCTTCACCACAGGGCTGATCTATGACTCGGTCATGCT
GAAGCACCAGTGCTCCTGTGGTGACAACAGCAGGCACCCGGAGCACGCCGGCCGCATCCAGAGCATCTGG
TCCCGGCTGCAGGAGCGGGGGCTCCGGAGCCAGTGTGAGTGTCTCCGAGGCCGGAAGGCCTCCCTGGAAG
AGCTGCAGTCGGTCCACTCTGAGCGGCACGTGCTCCTCTACGGCACCAACCCGCTCAGCCGCCTCAAACT
GGACAACGGGAAGCTGGCAGGGCTCCTGGCACAGCGGATGTTTGTGATGCTGCCCTGTGGTGGGGTTGGG
GTGGACACTGACACCATCTGGAATGAGCTTCATTCTTCCAATGCAGCCCGCTGGGCCGCTGGCAGTGTCA
CTGACCTCGCCTTCAAAGTGGCTTCTCGTGAGCTAAAGAATGGTTTCGCTGTGGTGCGGCCCCCAGGACA
CCATGCAGATCATTCAACAGCCATGGGCTTCTGCTTCTTCAACTCAGTGGCCATCGCCTGCCGGCAGCTG
CAACAGCAGAGCAAGGCCAGCAAGATCCTCATTGTAGACTGGGACGTGCACCATGGCAACGGCACCCAGC
AAACCTTCTACCAAGACCCCAGTGTGCTCTACATCTCCCTGCATCGCCATGACGACGGCAACTTCTTCCC
GGGGAGTGGGGCTGTGGATGAGGTAGGGGCTGGCAGCGGTGAGGGCTTCAATGTCAATGTGGCCTGGGCT
GGAGGTCTGGACCCCCCCATGGGGGATCCTGAGTACCTGGCTGCTTTCAGGATAGTCGTGATGCCCATCG
CCCGAGAGTTCTCTCCAGACCTAGTCCTGGTGTCTGCTGGATTTGATGCTGCTGAGGGTCACCCGGCCCC
ACTGGGTGGCTACCATGTTTCTGCCAAATGTTTTGGATACATGACGCAGCAACTGATGAACCTGGCAGGA
GGCGCAGTGGTGCTGGCCTTGGAGGGTGGCCATGACCTCACAGCCATCTGTGACGCCTCTGAGGCCTGTG
TGGCTGCTCTTCTGGGTAACAGGGTGGATCCCCTTTCAGAAGAAGGCTGGAAACAGAAACCCAACCTCAA
TGCCATCCGCTCTCTGGAGGCCGTGATCCGGGTGCACAGTAAATACTGGGGCTGCATGCAGCGCCTGGCC
TCC
