>Addgene plasmid #51340 | 2NVR | addgene partial sequence | sequence record 79399 | T7 5'-TAATACGACTCACTATAGGG-3'
ATACCATGGGCAGCAGCCATCATCATCATCATCACAGCAGCGGCCTGGTTCCGCGTGGTAGTCGGGCTCA
GTCTTCCCCAGCCGCACCTGCCTCACTGTCAGCCCCAGAGCCTGCCAGCCAGGCCCGAGTCCTCTCCAGC
TCAGAGACCCCTGCCAGGACCCTGCCCTTCACCACAGGGCTGATCTATGACTCGGTCATGCTGAAGCACC
AGTGCTCCTGTGGTGACAACAGCAGGCACCCGGAGCACGCCGGCCGCATCCAGAGCATCTGGTCCCGGCT
GCAGGAGCGGGGGCTCCGGAGCCAGTGTGAGTGTCTCCGAGGCCGGAAGGCCTCCCTGGAAGAGCTGCAG
TCGGTCCACTCTGAGCGGCACGTGCTCCTCTACGGCACCAACCCGCTCAGCCGCCTCAAACTGGACAACG
GGAAGCTGGCAGGGCTCCTGGCACAGCGGATGTTTGTGATGCTGCCCTGTGGTGGGGTTGGGGTGGACAC
TGACACCATCTGGAATGAGCTTCATTCTTCCAATGCAGCCCGCTGGGCCGCTGGCAGTGTCACTGACCTC
GCCTTCAAAGTGGCTTCTCGTGAGCTAAAGAATGGTTTCGCTGTGGTGCGGCCCCCAGGACACCATGCAG
ATCATTCAACAGCCATGGGCTTCTGCTTCTTCAACTCAGTGGCCATCGCCTGCCGGCAGCTGCAACAGCA
GAGCAAGGCCAGCAAGATCCTCATTGTAGACTGGG
