[The description below was written by a language model from this plasmid's Addgene catalogue record.]
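Description:
2NVR is a bacterial expression plasmid built on the pET28a-LIC backbone, a ligation-independent-cloning derivative of the pET28a T7 expression vector. It is maintained in E. coli under kanamycin selection and is recorded as low copy; DH5alpha is listed as the propagation strain. No feature table accompanies the record, so the origin of replication and other backbone elements are not itemised.

The insert encodes the catalytic domain of human histone deacetylase HDAC7, a truncated form of the full-length protein. The record notes the truncation but does not give the residue boundaries, referring instead to comments that are not included here. The fragment was introduced by ligation-independent cloning and is expressed from the T7 promoter with an N-terminal His tag. In pET-type systems, transcription depends on T7 RNA polymerase, so protein production normally requires a host strain that supplies that polymerase rather than the cloning strain used for propagation. The His tag permits purification by immobilised metal affinity chromatography.

The plasmid's name and the insert's alternative names correspond to Protein Data Bank entries, which points to its use in producing recombinant HDAC7 catalytic domain for structure determination. The same material would also suit biochemical work on the isolated deacetylase domain, although the record states no purpose beyond identifying the encoded protein.
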