Addgene plasmid #51340: 2NVR
Purpose: Catalytic domain of human histone deacetylase HDAC7
Depositing lab: Cheryl Arrowsmith. Depositing organization: University of Toronto.
Backbone
  Vector backbone: pET28a-LIC
  Vector type: Bacterial Expression
Growth in bacteria
  Bacterial resistance: Kanamycin, 50 μg/mL
  Growth temperature: 37°C
  Growth strain: DH5alpha
  Copy number: Low Copy
Gene/Insert
  Gene/Insert name: HDAC7 (alt names: 3C0Y; BC020505; PDB ID:3C0Y, 2NVR, 3C10, 3C0Z)
  Mutation: Truncation: See Comments
  Promoter: T7
  Tag / fusion protein: His (N terminal on insert)
  Cloning method: Ligation Independent Cloning
  Sequencing primers: 5′ T7; 3′ T7-term
Terms and licenses: Academic/Nonprofit Terms; Industry Terms: Not Available to Industry
How to cite: 2NVR was a gift from Cheryl Arrowsmith (Addgene plasmid # 51340 ; http://n2t.net/addgene:51340 ; RRID:Addgene_51340)
